>Addgene plasmid #32393 | 1140-Desmoplakin-flag | addgene partial sequence | sequence record 39384 | hGHpA-R
CACTTGCCCTTGCTCCATACCACCCCCCTCCACCCCATAATATTATAGAAGGACACCTAGTCAGACAAAA
TGATGCAACTTAATTTTATTAGGACAAGGCTGGTGGGCACTGGAGTGGCAACTTCCAGGGCCAGGAGAGG
CACTGGGGAGGGGTCACAGGGATGCCACCCCTCGAGCTACTTGTCATCGTCGTCCTTGTAATCTTGGTAC
CGGATCCGTCGACTGATGTGCCCAATAGAACTACTGCTAAATGAGTAGGAATAAGAGTAGGAAGAATTCC
CTGTGGCGTCAAAGCTTCCTCTCCGGGACCCACTGCGGGACCCGGAGCGAGATCCGGAGCGAGATCCCGA
GCGGGAGCCGGAGCGGGACCCCGGAGCCGAAGACATGTTGTAAGGGCTGGGTAAGCCCTTGGACGACACG
GAGGCGGCTTCCAGAAGGCGCAGCCCAGTGATATCTTCTACCATGGAGCGATTTATGGCATCCTTATAGG
ATATTTTTAATTTGGTTTTGGGGCAGGTCAGGATTTTGGCATAGCTGCTGGTGTCTTGCAGCCTCTGTGC
GGCGCGGCCATCTATGAACCCCTTCCGGATGGCTTCTTCGGTGCTTATCCTCCCATGCACTTCCGGGTCA
ACAAGACCTCCCGTGAGGTACTGGAACTCCAGGAAGCGCTGGCCAGCCTCATACGGGAGCCATTTTTCTT
TCACTGCCTCTGCTGCTGACATCTTCTTCTTTCCCTTCACACCCTCGAAGCCTATGAAGGCTTTCTGAGC
AGGCTTCAGCCTGGTGGCCATGTCTTGGTCAATCACACCCTGGGAGACTGCGTCCTGAAGTGACAGCTTC
TGGCCCGTGGTTGGGTGGATGATGCCACCTGTGCAGGCCTGAGC
