>Addgene plasmid #32393 | 1140-Desmoplakin-flag | addgene partial sequence | sequence record 139301 | CMV-F 5'-CGCAAATGGGCGGTAGGCGTG-3'
CGTCAGAATTCGCGGCCGCGTCAACAGCCCCTGCTCCTTGGGCCCCTCCATGCCATGCCGTAATCTCTCC
CACCCGACCAACACCAACACCCAGCTCCGACGCAGCTCCTCTGCGCCCTTGCCGCCCTCCGAGCCACAGC
TTTCCTCCCGCTCCTGCCCCCGGCCCGTCGCCGTCTCCGCGCTCGCAGCGGCCTCGGGAGGGCCCAGGTA
GCGAGCAGCGACCTCGCGAGCCTTCCGCACTCCCGCCCGGTTCCCCGGCCGTCCGCCTATCCTTGGCCCC
CTCCGCTTTCTCCGCGCCGGCCCGCCTCGCTTATGCCTCGGCGCTGAGCCGCTCTCCCGATTGCCCGCCG
ACATGAGCTGCAACGGAGGCTCCCACCCGCGGATCAACACTCTGGGCCGCATGATCCGCGCCGAGTCTGG
CCCGGACCTGCGCTACGAGGTGACCAGCGGCGGCGGGGGCACCAGCAGGATGTACTATTCTCGGCGCGGC
GTGATCACCGACCAGAACTCGGACGGCTACTGTCAAACCGGCACGATGTCCAGGCACCAGAACCAGAACA
CCATCCAGGAGCTGCTGCAGAACTGCTCCGACTGCTTGATGCGAGCAGAGCTCATCGTGCAGCCTGAATT
GAAGTATGGAGATGGAATACAACTGACTCGGAGTCGAGAATTGGATGAGTGTTTTGCCCAGGCCAATGAC
CAAATGGAAATCCTCGACAGCTTGATCAGAGAGATGCGGCAGATGG
