[The description below was written by a language model from this plasmid's Addgene catalogue record.]
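Description:
1140-Desmoplakin-flag is a mammalian expression plasmid built on the commercial pFLAG-CMV-5 backbone (about 4.7 kb without insert) and carrying a human desmoplakin (DSP) coding insert of roughly 8.6 kb, a size consistent with a full-length desmoplakin open reading frame, although the record does not specify the isoform. Transcription in mammalian cells is driven by the CMV promoter, a strong constitutive viral promoter suited to transient overexpression after transfection. The insert is fused to a FLAG epitope at its C terminus, so the expressed protein can be detected or purified with anti-FLAG antibodies and distinguished from endogenous desmoplakin by immunoblotting, immunofluorescence or immunoprecipitation.

In bacteria the plasmid is maintained at high copy number and selected with ampicillin. The record does not list a mammalian selection marker, and no feature table is provided, so other backbone elements such as the polyadenylation signal or origins of replication cannot be confirmed from the information given. The insert was introduced by restriction enzyme cloning, but the specific 5′ and 3′ sites are not recorded.

Desmoplakin is a plakin-family protein of the desmosomal plaque that links intermediate filaments to desmosomal cadherin complexes. A tagged expression construct of this kind is typically used to study desmosome assembly, intermediate filament anchorage and cell–cell adhesion in cultured cells, or as a wild-type reference for mutant or truncated versions; the record itself does not state a specific intended application.
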