Addgene plasmid #32393: 1140-Desmoplakin-flag
Depositing lab: Kathleen Green. Depositing organization: Northwestern University.
Backbone
  Vector backbone: pFLAG-CMV-5
  Backbone manufacturer: Sigma
  Backbone size w/o insert (bp): 4682
  Vector type: Mammalian Expression
Growth in bacteria
  Bacterial resistance: Ampicillin, 100 μg/mL
  Growth temperature: 37°C
  Growth strain: DH5alpha
  Copy number: High Copy
Gene/Insert
  Gene/Insert name: Desmoplakin
  Species: H. sapiens (human)
  Insert size (bp): 8616
  Entrez Gene: DSP (a.k.a. DCWHKTA, DP)
  Promoter: CMV
  Tag / fusion protein: FLAG (C terminal on insert)
  Cloning method: Restriction Enzyme; 5′ cloning site None (unknown if destroyed); 3′ cloning site None (unknown if destroyed)
  Sequencing primers: 5′ CMV-Fwd
Terms and licenses: Academic/Nonprofit Terms; Industry Terms: Not Available to Industry
How to cite: 1140-Desmoplakin-flag was a gift from Kathleen Green (Addgene plasmid # 32393)
